Addgene plasmid #108240: pHJ2: LexA DBD
Purpose: LexA DNA binding domain
Depositing lab: Jerome Bonnet. Depositing organization: CNRS UMR 5048, INSERM U1054, Centre de Biochimie Structurale. Publication: A Modular Receptor Platform To Expand the Sensing Repertoire of Bacteria. Chang HJ, Mayonove P, Zavala A, De Visch A, Minard P, Cohen-Gonsaud M, Bonnet J. ACS Synth Biol. 2017 Oct 30. doi: 10.1021/acssynbio.7b00266. PubMed 28946740.
Backbone
  Vector backbone: pSB4K5
  Backbone size w/o insert (bp): 6363
  Total vector size (bp): 6624
  Vector type: Synthetic Biology
Growth in bacteria
  Bacterial resistance: Kanamycin, 50 μg/mL
  Growth temperature: 37°C
  Growth strain: NEB Stable
  Copy number: Low Copy
Gene/Insert
  Gene/Insert name: LexA DNA binding domain (1-87)
  Species: Synthetic
  Insert size (bp): 261
  Promoter: pLacO1
  Cloning method: Gibson Cloning
  Sequencing primers: 5′ AGGCAACTGAAACGATTCGGATC; 3′ CACCAACGGGTTATTGATAGAACGC
Terms and licenses: Academic/Nonprofit Terms; Industry Terms: Not Available to Industry
How to cite: pHJ2: LexA DBD was a gift from Jerome Bonnet (Addgene plasmid # 108240 ; http://n2t.net/addgene:108240 ; RRID:Addgene_108240)
