[The description below was written by a language model from this plasmid's Addgene catalogue record and pLannotate feature annotations shown in this document.]
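Description:
pHJ2: LexA DBD is a low-copy bacterial synthetic-biology plasmid built on the pSB4K5 backbone. It replicates from the pSC101 origin, which depends on the plasmid-encoded Rep101 (RepA) protein, and is selected with kanamycin through the KanR aminoglycoside phosphotransferase gene. The catalogue lists a total size of 6,624 bp, matching the depositor's sequence. The repository's NGS record is about 200 nt shorter (6,427 nt) and lacks the tonB and T3Te terminator annotations, but otherwise shows the same features in the same order.

The insert is a 261 bp fragment encoding residues 1–87 of E. coli LexA, that is, the DNA-binding domain alone. It is placed under the pLacO1 promoter, which corresponds to the two lac operators annotated just upstream of the coding sequence, and is followed by rrnB T1 and T7Te terminators. A lacI gene on the same plasmid supplies the lac repressor, so expression of the LexA domain should be held off until relieved by IPTG. A superfolder GFP coding sequence sits on the opposite strand, upstream of and divergent from the LexA cassette. Its promoter is not annotated or stated in the record, although a LexA-responsive reporter would fit the design. Several further terminators (lambda t0, his operon, a putative bacterial terminator) insulate the modules from one another.

The stated purpose is simply to provide the LexA DNA-binding domain. The associated publication describes a modular receptor platform for expanding bacterial sensing. This suggests the plasmid serves as the DNA-binding module alone, or as a control, within that system, though the record does not spell out its exact role.
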