Features (pLannotate 1.2.2; 16 found; start..end, strand, type, name):
    297..1010    -  CDS            Superfolder GFP: Superfolder GFP is a basic (constitutively fluorescent) green fluorescent protein published in 2005, derived from Aequorea victoria. It is reported to be a very rapidly-maturing weak dimer.
   1157..1184    +  terminator     T7Te terminator: phage T7 early transcription terminator
   1287..1303    +  protein_bind   lac operator: The lac repressor binds to the lac operator to inhibit transcription in E. coli. This inhibition can be relieved by adding lactose or isopropyl-β-D-thiogalactopyranoside (IPTG). lac repressor encoded by lacI
   1310..1326    +  protein_bind   lac operator: The lac repressor binds to the lac operator to inhibit transcription in E. coli. This inhibition can be relieved by adding lactose or isopropyl-β-D-thiogalactopyranoside (IPTG). lac repressor encoded by lacI
   1370..1630    +  CDS            lexA (fragment): LEXA_ECOLI - Also known as exrA, spr, tsl, umuA. Experimental evidence at protein level: Swiss-Prot protein existence level 1. Represses a number of genes involved in the response to DNA damage (SOS response), including recA and lexA. Binds to the 16 bp palindromic sequence 5'-CTGTATATATATACAG-3'. In the presence of single- stranded DNA, RecA interacts with LexA causing an autocatalytic cleavage which disrupts the DNA-binding part of LexA, leading to derepression of the SOS regulon and eventually DNA repair. Implicated in hydroxy radical-mediated cell death induced by hydroxyurea treatment (Pu
   1731..1802    +  terminator     rrnB T1 terminator: transcription terminator T1 from the E. coli rrnB gene
   1818..1845    +  terminator     T7Te terminator: phage T7 early transcription terminator
   2087..3168    +  CDS            lacI (fragment): lac repressor; lacI; The lac repressor binds to the lac operator to inhibit transcription in E. coli. This inhibition can be relieved by adding lactose or isopropyl-β-D-thiogalactopyranoside (IPTG).
   3284..3315    +  terminator     tonB terminator: bidirectional E. coli tonB-P14 transcription terminator
   3362..3402    -  terminator     bacterial terminator (fragment): putative bacterial transcription terminator
   3414..4229    -  CDS            KanR: aminoglycoside phosphotransferase confers resistance to kanamycin in bacteria or G418 (Geneticin®) in eukaryotes
   4587..5537    -  CDS            Rep101: RepA protein needed for replication with the pSC101 origin; rep101
   5585..5807    -  rep_origin     pSC101 ori: low-copy replication origin that requires the Rep101 protein
   6299..6393    -  terminator     lambda t0 terminator: transcription terminator from phage lambda
   6430..6489    +  terminator     his operon terminator: This putative transcriptin terminator from the E. coli his operon has a 2-bp deletion introduced during synthesis. Its efficiency has not been determined.
   6549..6578    -  terminator     T3Te terminator: phage T3 early transcription terminator
>Addgene plasmid #108240 | pHJ2: LexA DBD | depositor full sequence | sequence record 204070 | pHJ2: LexA DBD sequence 6624 bps
CTCGGATACCCTTACTCTGTTGAAAACGAATAGATAGGTTTGCTCGTAGTTTACCACGGATACAGACAGT
GATAATCTTAGGCGCGCCGAATCTTGCTTGGCAAGGTTCTTTTTTTTTTTCAAAAAAGCACGAAAAAAGC
ACCCATAAGGTAAACTTTTGAGTGCTTTTAAATACGCTTCACAGTTTCTTCTTCATTTTTAACAAAAAAC
CCAGCTCATTGAGCTGGGTTTAAGCTGGCTTGGCGGCGTCCTAAGATTACTACTGATAACCACTGTTGAT
TGGGATACCCGTATTATTTATAAAGTTCGTCCATACCGTGAGTGATACCTGCTGCTGTAACAAATTCAAG
AAGTACCATATGGTCACGTTTTTCGTTAGGATCTTTTGAAAGAACTGATTGAGTAGAAAGGTAGTGGTTA
TCTGGAAGCAATACTGGTCCGTCTCCGATTGGTGTATTTTGTTGATAATGATCAGCCAATTGAACAGATC
CATCTTCAACATTGTGACGAATTTTAAAATTAGCTTTAATACCGTTTTTTTGTTTGTCAGCTGTGATATA
AACATTATGAGAGTTGAAGTTGTATTCAAGTTTGTGTCCCAAAATGTTACCATCTTCTTTGAAATCGATT
CCTTTCAATTCGATACGATTAACAAGAGTGTCACCTTCGAATTTTACTTCAGCACGTGTTTTATATGTTC
CGTCATCTTTAAATGAAATTGTACGTTCTTGTACATAACCTTCTGGCATAGCAGATTTAAAAAAATCGTG
ACGTTTCATATGATCAGGATAACGTGAAAAACATTGTACTCCATATGTCAATGTTGTAACAAGAGTAGGC
CAAGGAACAGGAAGTTTTCCAGTTGTACAAATGAATTTAAGTGTCAATTTACCGTTAGTTGCATCACCTT
CACCTTCACCACGTACAGAAAATTTGTGACCGTTAACATCACCATCCAATTCAACCAAGATAGGTACTAC
ACCTGTAAAAAGTTCTTCTCCTTTTGACATTTCACCACCTTTACTAGTCCAGCCCCTGTGAGTTACCGTA
TGGATGTACGGTACATCCAGTGACAACAAAGATCAACCCTATTTTCGGAAAGAGCCTCGAAGGAACGGTT
ATTTCTGCGTAGATCTATCTTACACAGCATCACACTGGCTCACCTTCGGGTGGGCCTTTCTGCGTTTATA
TACTAGAGAGAGAATATAAAAAGCCAGATTATTAATCCGGCTTTTTTATTATTTAGGCAACTGAAACGAT
TCGGATCCTGTATTACTATTCTTAAATTGTGAGCGGATAACAATTGACATTGTGAGCGGATAACAAGATA
CTGAGCACAGCTAGCGATTAACTAATAAGGAGGACAAACATGAAAGCGCTGACCGCGCGTCAACAAGAAG
TTTTCGACCTGATCCGTGACCACATCAGCCAGACGGGTATGCCACCTACCCGTGCGGAAATCGCGCAACG
TCTGGGCTTCCGTAGCGCAAGCTCTGCTGAAGAGCACCTGAAAGCGCTGGCCCGTAAGGGTGTTATCGAA
ATCGTTTCCGGTGCGAGCCGCGGTATCCGTCTGCTGCAGGAAGAAGAAGAAGGTCTGCCGCTGGTGGGCC
GTGTGGCTGCCGGCGAACCATAATAAACTTTATCTGAGAATAGTCAATCTTCGGAAATCCCAGGTGGCAT
GCTAAAAGTCTCGTAAAGCGTTCTATCAATAACCCGTTGGTGCCAGGCATCAAATAAAACGAAAGGCTCA
GTCGAAAGACTGGGCCTTTCGTTTTATCTGTTGTTTGTCGGTGAACGCTCTCTACTAGAGTCACACTGGC
TCACCTTCGGGTGGGCCTTTCTGCGTTTATACCGTCTCAGAATCGGCCGTGAACAATAAAATAGTTTCGG
TTTGCATTTAAATCTTACATATGTAATACTTTCAAAGACTACATTTGTAAGATTTGATGTTTGAGTCGGC
TGAAAGATCGTACGTACCAATTATTGTTTCGTGATTGTTCAAGCCATAACACTGTAGGGATAGTGGAAAG
AGTGCTTCATCTGGTTACGATCAATCAAATATTCAAACGGAGGGAGACGATTTTGATGAAACCAGTAACG
TTATACGATGTCGCAGAGTATGCCGGTGTCTCTTATCAGACCGTTTCCCGCGTGGTGAACCAGGCCAGCC
ACGTTTCTGCGAAAACGCGGGAAAAAGTGGAAGCGGCGATGGCGGAGCTGAATTACATTCCCAACCGCGT
GGCACAACAACTGGCGGGCAAACAGTCGTTGCTGATTGGCGTTGCCACCTCCAGTCTGGCCCTGCACGCG
CCGTCGCAAATTGTCGCGGCGATTAAATCTCGCGCCGATCAACTGGGTGCCAGCGTGGTGGTGTCGATGG
TAGAACGAAGCGGCGTCGAAGCCTGTAAAACGGCGGTGCACAATCTTCTCGCGCAACGCGTCAGTGGGCT
GATCATTAACTATCCGCTGGATGACCAGGATGCCATTGCTGTGGAAGCTGCCTGCACTAATGTTCCGGCG
TTATTTCTTGATGTCTCTGACCAGACACCCATCAACAGTATTATTTTCTCCCATGAAGACGGTACGCGAC
TGGGCGTGGAGCATCTGGTCGCATTGGGTCACCAGCAAATCGCGCTGTTAGCGGGCCCATTAAGTTCTGT
CTCGGCGCGTCTGCGTCTGGCTGGCTGGCATAAATATCTCACTCGCAATCAAATTCAGCCGATAGCGGAA
CGGGAAGGCGACTGGAGTGCCATGTCCGGTTTTCAACAAACCATGCAAATGCTGAATGAGGGCATCGTTC
CCACTGCGATGCTGGTTGCCAACGATCAGATGGCGCTGGGCGCAATGCGCGCCATTACCGAGTCCGGGCT
GCGCGTTGGTGCGGATATCTCGGTAGTGGGATACGACGATACCGAAGACAGCTCATGTTATATCCCGCCG
TTAACCACCATCAAACAGGATTTTCGCCTGCTGGGGCAAACCAGCGTGGACCGCTTGCTGCAACTCTCTC
AGGGCCAGGCGGTGAAGGGCAATCAGCTGTTGCCCGTCTCACTGGTGAAAAGAAAAACCACCCTGGCGCC
CAATACGCAAACCGCCTCTCCCCGCGCGTTGGCCGATTCATTAATGCAGCTGGCACGACAGGTTTCCCGA
CTGGAAAGCGGGCAGTGATAATAAAAGGTCCCGTCTGAACTTACTGTGAATTCGACTAATTATTGACCAC
TTCCGAGTAGAATCGTGCTTCAGTAAGAGAGTCACTAAGGGTTAGTTAGTTAGATTAGCAGAAAGTCAAA
AGCCTCCGACCGGAGGCTTTTGACTAAAACTTCCCTTGGGGTTATCATTGGGGCTCACTCAAAGGCGGTA
ATCAGATAAAAAAAATCCTTAGCTTTCGCTAAGGATGATTTCTGCTAGTATTATTAGAAAAACTCATCGA
GCATCAAATGAAACTGCAATTTATTCATATCAGGATTATCAATACCATATTTTTGAAAAAGCCGTTTCTG
TAATGAAGGAGAAAACTCACCGAGGCAGTTCCAAAGAATGGCAAGGTCCTGGTAACGGTCTGCGATTCCG
ACCCGTCCAACATCAATACAACCTATTAATTTCCCCTCGTCAAAAATAAGGTTATCAAGTGAGAAATCAC
CATGAGTGACGACTGAATCCGGTGAGAATGGCAAGAGCTTGTGCATTTCTTTCCAGACTTGTTCAACAGG
CCAGCCATTACGCTCGTCATCAAAATCACTCGCATCAACCAAACCGTTATTCATGCGTGATTGCGCCTGA
GCAAGACGAAATACACGATCGCTGTTAAAAGGACAATTACAAACAGGAATCGAATGTAACCGGCGCAGGA
ACACGGCCAGCGCATCAACAATATTTTCACCTGAATCAGGATATTCTTCTAATACCTGGAAGGCTGTTTT
CCCAGGAATCGCGGTGGTGAGTAACCACGCATCATCAGGAGTACGGATAAAATGCTTGATGGTCGGGAGA
GGCATAAACTCCGTCAGCCAGTTGAGACGGACCATCTCATCTGTAACATCATTGGCAACGCTACCTTTGC
CATGTTTCAGAAACAACTCTGGCGCATCGGGCTTCCCATACAAGCGATAGATTGTCGCACCTGATTGCCC
GACATTATCGCGAGCCCATTTATACCCATATAAATCAGCGTCCATGTTGGAGTTTAAGCGCGGACGGGAG
CAAGACGTTTCCCGTTGAATATGGCTCATAACACCCCTTGTATTACTGTTTATGTAAGCAGACAGTTTTA
TTGTTCATGATGATATATTTTTATCTTGTGCAATGTAACATCAGAGATTTTGAGACACAACGTGGCTTTG
TTGAATAAATCGAACTTTTGCTGAGTTGAAGGATCAGCTCTAGTAGTTACATTGTCGATCTGTTCATGGT
GAACAGCTTTAAATGCACCAAAAACTCGTAAAAGCTCTGATGTATCTATCTTTTTTACACCGTTTTCATC
TGTGCATATGGACAGTTTTCCCTTTGATATCTAACGGTGAACAGTTGTTCTACTTTTGTTTGTTAGTCTT
GATGCTTCACTGATAGATACAAGAGCCATAAGAACCTCAGATCCTTCCGTATTTAGCCAGTATGTTCTCT
AGTGTGGTTCGTTGTTTTTGCGTGAGCCATGAGAACGAACCATTGAGATCATGCTTACTTTGCATGTCAC
TCAAAAATTTTGCCTCAAAACTGGTGAGCTGAATTTTTGCAGTTAAAGCATCGTGTAGTGTTTTTCTTAG
TCCGTTACGTAGGTAGGAATCTGATGTAATGGTTGTTGGTATTTTGTCACCATTCATTTTTATCTGGTTG
TTCTCAAGTTCGGTTACGAGATCCATTTGTCTATCTAGTTCAACTTGGAAAATCAACGTATCAGTCGGGC
GGCCTCGCTTATCAACCACCAATTTCATATTGCTGTAAGTGTTTAAATCTTTACTTATTGGTTTCAAAAC
CCATTGGTTAAGCCTTTTAAACTCATGGTAGTTATTTTCAAGCATTAACATGAACTTAAATTCATCAAGG
CTAATCTCTATATTTGCCTTGTGAGTTTTCTTTTGTGTTAGTTCTTTTAATAACCACTCATAAATCCTCA
TAGAGTATTTGTTTTCAAAAGACTTAACATGTTCCAGATTATATTTTATGAATTTTTTTAACTGGAAAAG
ATAAGGCAATATCTCTTCACTAAAAACTAATTCTAATTTTTCGCTTGAGAACTTGGCATAGTTTGTCCAC
TGGAAAATCTCAAAGCCTTTAACCAAAGGATTCCTGATTTCCACAGTTCTCGTCATCAGCTCTCTGGTTG
CTTTAGCTAATACACCATAAGCATTTTCCCTACTGATGTTCATCATCTGAGCGTATTGGTTATAAGTGAA
CGATACCGTCCGTTCTTTCCTTGTAGGGTTTTCAATCGTGGGGTTGAGTAGTGCCACACAGCATAAAATT
AGCTTGGTTTCATGCTCCGTTAAGTCATAGCGACTAATCGCTAGTTCATTTGCTTTGAAAACAACTAATT
CAGACATACATCTCAATTGGTCTAGGTGATTTTAATCACTATACCAATTGAGATGGGCTAGTCAATGATA
ATTACATGTCCTTTTCCTTTGAGTTGTGGGTATCTGTAAATTCTGCTAGACCTTTGCTGGAAAACTTGTA
AATTCTGCTAGACCCTCTGTAAATTCCGCTAGACCTTTGTGTGTTTTTTTTGTTTATATTCAAGTGGTTA
TAATTTATAGAATAAAGAAAGAATAAAAAAAGATAAAAAGAATAGATCCCAGCCCTGTGTATAACTCACT
ACTTTAGTCAGTTCCGCAGTATTACAAAAGGATGTCGCAAACGCTGTTTGCTCCTCTACAAAACAGACCT
TAAAACCCTAAAGGCTTAAGTAGCACCCTCGCAAGCTCGGGCAAATCGCTGAATATTCCTTTTGTCTCCG
ACCATCAGGCACCTGAGTCGCTGTCTTTTTCGTGACATTCAGTTCGCTGCGCTCACGGCTCTGGCAGTGA
ATGGGGGTAAATGGCACTACAGGCGCCTTTTATGGATTCATGCAAGGAAACTACCCATAATACAAGAAAA
GCCCGTCACGGGCTTCTCAGGGCGTTTTATGGCGGGTCTGCTATGTGGTGCTATCTGACTTTTTGCTGTT
CAGCAGTTCCTGCCCTCTGATTTTCCAGTCTGACCACTTCGGATTATCCCGTGACAGGTCATTCAGACTG
GCTAATGCACCCAGTAAGGCAGCGGTATCATCAACAGGCTTACCCGTCTTACTGTCCCTAGTGCTTGGAT
TCTCACCAATAAAAAACGCCCGGCGGCAACCGAGCGTTCTGAACAAATCCAGATGGAGTTCTGAGGTCAT
TACTGGATCTATCAACAGGAGTCCAAGCGAGCTCGTAAACTTGGTCTGACAGCTCTAGCTCCGGCAAAAA
AACGGGCAAGGTGTCACCACCCTGCCCTTTTTCTTTAAAACCGAAAAGATTACTTCGCGTTTGCCACCTG
ACGTCTAAGAAAAGGAATATTCAGCAATTTGCCCGTGCCGAAGAAAGGCCCACCCGTGAAGGTGAGCCAG
TGAGTTGATTGCTACGTAATTAGTTAGTTAGCCCTTAGTGACTC
