Features (pLannotate 1.2.2; 14 found; start..end, strand, type, name):
    295..1008    -  CDS            Superfolder GFP: Superfolder GFP is a basic (constitutively fluorescent) green fluorescent protein published in 2005, derived from Aequorea victoria. It is reported to be a very rapidly-maturing weak dimer.
   1155..1182    +  terminator     T7Te terminator: phage T7 early transcription terminator
   1285..1301    +  protein_bind   lac operator: The lac repressor binds to the lac operator to inhibit transcription in E. coli. This inhibition can be relieved by adding lactose or isopropyl-β-D-thiogalactopyranoside (IPTG). lac repressor encoded by lacI
   1308..1324    +  protein_bind   lac operator: The lac repressor binds to the lac operator to inhibit transcription in E. coli. This inhibition can be relieved by adding lactose or isopropyl-β-D-thiogalactopyranoside (IPTG). lac repressor encoded by lacI
   1368..1628    +  CDS            lexA (fragment): LEXA_ECOLI - Also known as exrA, spr, tsl, umuA. Experimental evidence at protein level: Swiss-Prot protein existence level 1. Represses a number of genes involved in the response to DNA damage (SOS response), including recA and lexA. Binds to the 16 bp palindromic sequence 5'-CTGTATATATATACAG-3'. In the presence of single- stranded DNA, RecA interacts with LexA causing an autocatalytic cleavage which disrupts the DNA-binding part of LexA, leading to derepression of the SOS regulon and eventually DNA repair. Implicated in hydroxy radical-mediated cell death induced by hydroxyurea treatment (Pu
   1729..1800    +  terminator     rrnB T1 terminator: transcription terminator T1 from the E. coli rrnB gene
   1816..1843    +  terminator     T7Te terminator: phage T7 early transcription terminator
   2085..3166    +  CDS            lacI (fragment): lac repressor; lacI; The lac repressor binds to the lac operator to inhibit transcription in E. coli. This inhibition can be relieved by adding lactose or isopropyl-β-D-thiogalactopyranoside (IPTG).
   3266..3306    -  terminator     bacterial terminator (fragment): putative bacterial transcription terminator
   3318..4133    -  CDS            KanR: aminoglycoside phosphotransferase confers resistance to kanamycin in bacteria or G418 (Geneticin®) in eukaryotes
   4491..5441    -  CDS            Rep101: RepA protein needed for replication with the pSC101 origin; rep101
   5489..5711    -  rep_origin     pSC101 ori: low-copy replication origin that requires the Rep101 protein
   6203..6297    -  terminator     lambda t0 terminator: transcription terminator from phage lambda
   6334..6393    +  terminator     his operon terminator: This putative transcriptin terminator from the E. coli his operon has a 2-bp deletion introduced during synthesis. Its efficiency has not been determined.
>Addgene plasmid #108240 | pHJ2: LexA DBD | addgene full sequence | sequence record 212133 | Addgene NGS Result
CGGATACCCTTACTCTGTTGAAAACGAATAGATAGGTTTGCTCGTAGTTTACCACGGATACAGACAGTGA
TAATCTTAGGCGCGCCGAATCTTGCTTGGCAAGGTTCTTTTTTTTTTTCAAAAAAGCACGAAAAAAGCAC
CCATAAGGTAAACTTTTGAGTGCTTTTAAATACGCTTCACAGTTTCTTCTTCATTTTTAACAAAAAACCC
AGCTCATTGAGCTGGGTTTAAGCTGGCTTGGCGGCGTCCTAAGATTACTACTGATAACCACTGTTGATTG
GGATACCCGTATTATTTATAAAGTTCGTCCATACCGTGAGTGATACCTGCTGCTGTAACAAATTCAAGAA
GTACCATATGGTCACGTTTTTCGTTAGGATCTTTTGAAAGAACTGATTGAGTAGAAAGGTAGTGGTTATC
TGGAAGCAATACTGGTCCGTCTCCGATTGGTGTATTTTGTTGATAATGATCAGCCAATTGAACAGATCCA
TCTTCAACATTGTGACGAATTTTAAAATTAGCTTTAATACCGTTTTTTTGTTTGTCAGCTGTGATATAAA
CATTATGAGAGTTGAAGTTGTATTCAAGTTTGTGTCCCAAAATGTTACCATCTTCTTTGAAATCGATTCC
TTTCAATTCGATACGATTAACAAGAGTGTCACCTTCGAATTTTACTTCAGCACGTGTTTTATATGTTCCG
TCATCTTTAAATGAAATTGTACGTTCTTGTACATAACCTTCTGGCATAGCAGATTTAAAAAAATCGTGAC
GTTTCATATGATCAGGATAACGTGAAAAACATTGTACTCCATATGTCAATGTTGTAACAAGAGTAGGCCA
AGGAACAGGAAGTTTTCCAGTTGTACAAATGAATTTAAGTGTCAATTTACCGTTAGTTGCATCACCTTCA
CCTTCACCACGTACAGAAAATTTGTGACCGTTAACATCACCATCCAATTCAACCAAGATAGGTACTACAC
CTGTAAAAAGTTCTTCTCCTTTTGACATTTCACCACCTTTACTAGTCCAGCCCCTGTGAGTTACCGTATG
GATGTACGGTACATCCAGTGACAACAAAGATCAACCCTATTTTCGGAAAGAGCCTCGAAGGAACGGTTAT
TTCTGCGTAGATCTATCTTACACAGCATCACACTGGCTCACCTTCGGGTGGGCCTTTCTGCGTTTATATA
CTAGAGAGAGAATATAAAAAGCCAGATTATTAATCCGGCTTTTTTATTATTTAGGCAACTGAAACGATTC
GGATCCTGTATTACTATTCTTAAATTGTGAGCGGATAACAATTGACATTGTGAGCGGATAACAAGATACT
GAGCACAGCTAGCGATTAACTAATAAGGAGGACAAACATGAAAGCGCTGACTGCTCGTCAGCAGGAAGTA
TTCGACCTGATCCGTGACCATATCAGCCAAACCGGCATGCCTCCTACGCGTGCAGAAATTGCACAGCGCC
TGGGCTTTCGCTCCGCCTCTTCCGCTGAAGAGCATCTGAAAGCGCTGGCTCGCAAAGGTGTGATCGAAAT
CGTATCCGGTGCTAGCCGTGGTATTCGTCTGCTGCAGGAAGAAGAGGAAGGTCTGCCGCTGGTTGGCCGT
GTAGCTGCTGGCGAACCGTAATAAACTTTATCTGAGAATAGTCAATCTTCGGAAATCCCAGGTGGCATGC
TAAAAGTCTCGTAAAGCGTTCTATCAATAACCCGTTGGTGCCAGGCATCAAATAAAACGAAAGGCTCAGT
CGAAAGACTGGGCCTTTCGTTTTATCTGTTGTTTGTCGGTGAACGCTCTCTACTAGAGTCACACTGGCTC
ACCTTCGGGTGGGCCTTTCTGCGTTTATACCGTCTCAGAATCGGCCGTGAACAATAAAATAGTTTCGGTT
TGCATTTAAATCTTACATATGTAATACTTTCAAAGACTACATTTGTAAGATTTGATGTTTGAGTCGGCTG
AAAGATCGTACGTACCAATTATTGTTTCGTGATTGTTCAAGCCATAACACTGTAGGGATAGTGGAAAGAG
TGCTTCATCTGGTTACGATCAATCAAATATTCAAACGGAGGGAGACGATTTTGATGAAACCAGTAACGTT
ATACGATGTCGCAGAGTATGCCGGTGTCTCTTATCAGACCGTTTCCCGCGTGGTGAACCAGGCCAGCCAC
GTTTCTGCGAAAACGCGGGAAAAAGTGGAAGCGGCGATGGCGGAGCTGAATTACATTCCCAACCGCGTGG
CACAACAACTGGCGGGCAAACAGTCGTTGCTGATTGGCGTTGCCACCTCCAGTCTGGCCCTGCACGCGCC
GTCGCAAATTGTCGCGGCGATTAAATCTCGCGCCGATCAACTGGGTGCCAGCGTGGTGGTGTCGATGGTA
GAACGAAGCGGCGTCGAAGCCTGTAAAACGGCGGTGCACAATCTTCTCGCGCAACGCGTCAGTGGGCTGA
TCATTAACTATCCGCTGGATGACCAGGATGCCATTGCTGTGGAAGCTGCCTGCACTAATGTTCCGGCGTT
ATTTCTTGATGTCTCTGACCAGACACCCATCAACAGTATTATTTTCTCCCATGAAGACGGTACGCGACTG
GGCGTGGAGCATCTGGTCGCATTGGGTCACCAGCAAATCGCGCTGTTAGCGGGCCCATTAAGTTCTGTCT
CGGCGCGTCTGCGTCTGGCTGGCTGGCATAAATATCTCACTCGCAATCAAATTCAGCCGATAGCGGAACG
GGAAGGCGACTGGAGTGCCATGTCCGGTTTTCAACAAACCATGCAAATGCTGAATGAGGGCATCGTTCCC
ACTGCGATGCTGGTTGCCAACGATCAGATGGCGCTGGGCGCAATGCGCGCCATTACCGAGTCCGGGCTGC
GCGTTGGTGCGGATATCTCGGTAGTGGGATACGACGATACCGAAGACAGCTCATGTTATATCCCGCCGTT
AACCACCATCAAACAGGATTTTCGCCTGCTGGGGCAAACCAGCGTGGACCGCTTGCTGCAACTCTCTCAG
GGCCAGGCGGTGAAGGGCAATCAGCTGTTGCCCGTCTCACTGGTGAAAAGAAAAACCACCCTGGCGCCCA
ATACGCAAACCGCCTCTCCCCGCGCGTTGGCCGATTCATTAATGCAGCTGGCACGACAGGTTTCCCGACT
GGAAAGCGGGCAGTGATAATAAAAGGTCCCGTCTGAACTTACTGTGAATTCGACTAATTATTGACCACTT
CCGAGTAGAATCGTGCTTCAGTAAGAGCTCACTCAAAGGCGGTAATCAGATAAAAAAAATCCTTAGCTTT
CGCTAAGGATGATTTCTGCTAGTATTATTAGAAAAACTCATCGAGCATCAAATGAAACTGCAATTTATTC
ATATCAGGATTATCAATACCATATTTTTGAAAAAGCCGTTTCTGTAATGAAGGAGAAAACTCACCGAGGC
AGTTCCAAAGAATGGCAAGGTCCTGGTAACGGTCTGCGATTCCGACCCGTCCAACATCAATACAACCTAT
TAATTTCCCCTCGTCAAAAATAAGGTTATCAAGTGAGAAATCACCATGAGTGACGACTGAATCCGGTGAG
AATGGCAAGAGCTTGTGCATTTCTTTCCAGACTTGTTCAACAGGCCAGCCATTACGCTCGTCATCAAAAT
CACTCGCATCAACCAAACCGTTATTCATGCGTGATTGCGCCTGAGCAAGACGAAATACACGATCGCTGTT
AAAAGGACAATTACAAACAGGAATCGAATGTAACCGGCGCAGGAACACGGCCAGCGCATCAACAATATTT
TCACCTGAATCAGGATATTCTTCTAATACCTGGAAGGCTGTTTTCCCAGGAATCGCGGTGGTGAGTAACC
ACGCATCATCAGGAGTACGGATAAAATGCTTGATGGTCGGGAGAGGCATAAACTCCGTCAGCCAGTTGAG
ACGGACCATCTCATCTGTAACATCATTGGCAACGCTACCTTTGCCATGTTTCAGAAACAACTCTGGCGCA
TCGGGCTTCCCATACAAGCGATAGATTGTCGCACCTGATTGCCCGACATTATCGCGAGCCCATTTATACC
CATATAAATCAGCGTCCATGTTGGAGTTTAAGCGCGGACGGGAGCAAGACGTTTCCCGTTGAATATGGCT
CATAACACCCCTTGTATTACTGTTTATGTAAGCAGACAGTTTTATTGTTCATGATGATATATTTTTATCT
TGTGCAATGTAACATCAGAGATTTTGAGACACAACGTGGCTTTGTTGAATAAATCGAACTTTTGCTGAGT
TGAAGGATCAGCTCTAGTAGTTACATTGTCGATCTGTTCATGGTGAACAGCTTTGAATGCACCAAAAACT
CGTAAAAGCTCTGATGTATCTATCTTTTTTACACCGTTTTCATCTGTGCATATGGACAGTTTTCCCTTTG
ATATGTAACGGTGAACAGTTGTTCTACTTTTGTTTGTTAGTCTTGATGCTTCACTGATAGATACAAGAGC
CATAAGAACCTCAGATCCTTCCGTATTTAGCCAGTATGTTCTCTAGTGTGGTTCGTTGTTTTTGCGTGAG
CCATGAGAACGAACCATTGAGATCATACTTACTTTGCATGTCACTCAAAAATTTTGCCTCAAAACTGGTG
AGCTGAATTTTTGCAGTTAAAGCATCGTGTAGTGTTTTTCTTAGTCCGTTATGTAGGTAGGAATCTGATG
TAATGGTTGTTGGTATTTTGTCACCATTCATTTTTATCTGGTTGTTCTCAAGTTCGGTTACGAGATCCAT
TTGTCTATCTAGTTCAACTTGGAAAATCAACGTATCAGTCGGGCGGCCTCGCTTATCAACCACCAATTTC
ATATTGCTGTAAGTGTTTAAATCTTTACTTATTGGTTTCAAAACCCATTGGTTAAGCCTTTTAAACTCAT
GGTAGTTATTTTCAAGCATTAACATGAACTTAAATTCATCAAGGCTAATCTCTATATTTGCCTTGTGAGT
TTTCTTTTGTGTTAGTTCTTTTAATAACCACTCATAAATCCTCATAGAGTATTTGTTTTCAAAAGACTTA
ACATGTTCCAGATTATATTTTATGAATTTTTTTAACTGGAAAAGATAAGGCAATATCTCTTCACTAAAAA
CTAATTCTAATTTTTCGCTTGAGAACTTGGCATAGTTTGTCCACTGGAAAATCTCAAAGCCTTTAACCAA
AGGATTCCTGATTTCCACAGTTCTCGTCATCAGCTCTCTGGTTGCTTTAGCTAATACACCATAAGCATTT
TCCCTACTGATGTTCATCATCTGAGCGTATTGGTTATAAGTGAACGATACCGTCCGTTCTTTCCTTGTAG
GGTTTTCAATCGTGGGGTTGAGTAGTGCCACACAGCATAAAATTAGCTTGGTTTCATGCTCCGTTAAGTC
ATAGCGACTAATCGCTAGTTCATTTGCTTTGAAAACAACTAATTCAGACATACATCTCAATTGGTCTAGG
TGATTTTAATCACTATACCAATTGAGATGGGCTAGTCAATGATAATTACATGTCCTTTTCCTTTGAGTTG
TGGGTATCTGTAAATTCTGCTAGACCTTTGCTGGAAAACTTGTAAATTCTGCTAGACCCTCTGTAAATTC
CGCTAGACCTTTGTGTGTTTTTTTTGTTTATATTCAAGTGGTTATAATTTATAGAATAAAGAAAGAATAA
AAAAAGATAAAAAGAATAGATCCCAGCCCTGTGTATAACTCACTACTTTAGTCAGTTCCGCAGTATTACA
AAAGGATGTCGCAAACGCTGTTTGCTCCTCTACAAAACAGACCTTAAAACCCTAAAGGCTTAAGTAGCAC
CCTCGCAAGCTCGGGCAAATCGCTGAATATTCCTTTTGTCTCCGACCATCAGGCACCTGAGTCGCTGTCT
TTTTCGTGACATTCAGTTCGCTGCGCTCACGGCTCTGGCAGTGAATGGGGGTAAATGGCACTACAGGCGC
CTTTTATGGATTCATGCAAGGAAACTACCCATAATACAAGAAAAGCCCGTCACGGGCTTCTCAGGGCGTT
TTATGGCGGGTCTGCTATGTGGTGCTATCTGACTTTTTGCTGTTCAGCAGTTCCTGCCCTCTGATTTTCC
AGTCTGACCACTTCGGATTATCCCGTGACAGGTCATTCAGACTGGCTAATGCACCCAGTAAGGCAGCGGT
ATCATCAACAGGCTTACCCGTCTTACTGTCCCTAGTGCTTGGATTCTCACCAATAAAAAACGCCCGGCGG
CAACCGAGCGTTCTGAACAAATCCAGATGGAGTTCTGAGGTCATTACTGGATCTATCAACAGGAGTCCAA
GCGAGCTCGTAAACTTGGTCTGACAGCTCTAGCTCCGGCAAAAAAACGGGCAAGGTGTCACCACCCTGCC
CTTTTTCTTTAAAACCGAAAAGATTACTTCGCGTTTGCCACCTGACGTCTAAGAACT
